>Addgene plasmid #13295 | pFLAG-ING2 | addgene partial sequence | sequence record 19671 | 13295 with CMV-F2 (GGTCTATATAAGCAGAGCTGGT)
NTCGTNGATTGGCCTTCCATGGACTCAAAGACGATGACGACAAGCTCAAAGCTTGCGGCCGCGAATTCAG
ATCCATGTTAGGGCAGCAGCAGCAGCAACTGTACTCGTCGGCCGCGCTCCTGACCGGGGAGCGGAGCCGG
CTGCTCACCTGCTACGTGCAGGACTACCTTGAGTGCGTGGAGTCGCTGCCCCACGACATGCAGAGGAACG
TGTCTGTGCTGCGAGAGCTGGACAACAAATATCAAGAAACGTTAAAGGAAATTGATGATGTCTACGAAAA
ATATAAGAAAGAAGATGATTTAAACCAGAAGAAACGTCTACAGCAGCTTCTCCAGAGAGCACTAATTAAT
AGTCAAGAATTGGGAGATGAAAAAATACAGATTGTTACACAAATGCTCGAATTGGTGGAAAATCGGGCAA
GACAAATGGAGTTACACTCACAGTGTTTCCAAGATCCTGCTGAAAGTGAACGAGCCTCAGATAAAGCAAA
GATGGATTCCAGCCAACCAGAAAGATCTTCAAGAAGACCCCGCAGGCAGCGGACCAGTGAAAGCCGTGAT
TTATGTCACATGGCAAATGGGATTGAAGACTGTGATGATCAGCCACCTAAAGAAAAGAAATCCAAGTCAG
CAAAGAAAAAGAAACGCTCCAAGGCCAAGCAGGAAAGGGAAGCTTCACCTGTTGAGTTTGCATCNCNTG
