>Addgene plasmid #13295 | pFLAG-ING2 | addgene partial sequence | sequence record 19672 | CMV-F 5'-CGCAAATGGGCGGTAGGCGTG-3'
GACCGTCAGAATTAGGCCTTACCATGGACTACAAAGACGATGACGACAAGCTCAAAGCTTGCGGCCGCGA
ATTCAGATCCATGTTAGGGCAGCAGCAGCAGCAACTGTACTCGTCGGCCGCGCTCCTGACCGGGGAGCGG
AGCCGGCTGCTCACCTGCTACGTGCAGGACTACCTTGAGTGCGTGGAGTCGCTGCCCCACGACATGCAGA
GGAACGTGTCTGTGCTGCGAGAGCTGGACAACAAATATCAAGAAACGTTAAAGGAAATTGATGATGTCTA
CGAAAAATATAAGAAAGAAGATGATTTAAACCAGAAGAAACGTCTACAGCAGCTTCTCCAGAGAGCACTA
ATTAATAGTCAAGAATTGGGAGATGAAAAAATACAGATTGTTACACAAATGCTCGAATTGGTGGAAAATC
GGGCAAGACAAATGGAGTTACACTCACAGTGTTTCCAAGATCCTGCTGAAAGTGAACGAGCCTCAGATAA
AGCAAAGATGGATTCCAGCCAACCAGAAAGATCTTCAAGAAGACCCCGCAGGCAGCGGACCAGTGAAAGC
CGTGATTTATGTCACATGGCAAATGGGATTGAAGACTGTGATGATCAGC
