[The description below was written by a language model from this plasmid's Addgene catalogue record.]
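Description:
pFLAG-ING2 is a mammalian expression plasmid built on the commercial pFLAG-CMV-6c backbone (about 4.7 kb without insert). It is maintained in E. coli as a high-copy plasmid under ampicillin selection. The record does not include a feature table, so the origin of replication, the polyadenylation signal and any mammalian selection marker are not documented here. The backbone name and the use of a CMV forward sequencing primer indicate that expression is driven by the cytomegalovirus immediate-early promoter, a strong constitutive promoter in most mammalian cell lines.

The insert is the human ING2 coding sequence (also called p33ING2), a member of the inhibitor of growth family. It is cloned in frame behind the N-terminal FLAG epitope supplied by the vector, so the protein can be detected or immunoprecipitated with anti-FLAG antibodies without an ING2-specific reagent. The fragment was inserted by restriction cloning between BglII at the 5′ end, which was destroyed in the process, and EcoRV at the 3′ end, which remains intact. The depositor's junction note shows that the insert keeps its own start and stop codons and that an EcoRI site lies just downstream of the stop. The catalogue's Entrez Gene link points to INGX, which lists ING2 as an alias, rather than directly to ING2, so the gene annotation should be read with that discrepancy in mind.

The associated publication concerns ING2 regulating the onset of replicative senescence through p300-dependent acetylation of p53. This fits use of the plasmid for overexpressing tagged ING2 in human cells to study its localisation, interactions and effects on p53 signalling.
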