Addgene plasmid #13295: pFLAG-ING2
Depositing lab: Curtis Harris. Depositing organization: National Cancer Institute (NCI). Publication: ING2 regulates the onset of replicative senescence by induction of p300-dependent p53 acetylation. Pedeux R, Sengupta S, Shen JC, Demidov ON, Saito S, Onogi H, Kumamoto K, Wincovitch S, Garfield SH, McMenamin M, Nagashima M, Grossman SR, Appella E, Harris CC. Mol Cell Biol. 2005 Aug . 25(15):6639-48. 10.1128/MCB.25.15.6639-6648.2005 PubMed 16024799.
Backbone
  Vector backbone: pFLAG-CMV-6c
  Backbone manufacturer: Sigma
  Backbone size w/o insert (bp): 4700
  Vector type: Mammalian Expression
Growth in bacteria
  Bacterial resistance: Ampicillin, 100 μg/mL
  Growth temperature: 37°C
  Growth strain: DH5alpha
  Copy number: High Copy
Gene/Insert
  Gene/Insert name: ING2 (alt name: p33ING2)
  Species: H. sapiens (human)
  Entrez Gene: INGX (a.k.a. ING1-like, ING2)
  Tag / fusion protein: Flag (N terminal on backbone)
  Cloning method: Restriction Enzyme; 5′ cloning site BglII (destroyed during cloning); 3′ cloning site EcoRV (not destroyed)
  Sequencing primers: 5′ CMV-F
Terms and licenses: Academic/Nonprofit Terms; Industry Terms: Not Available to Industry
Depositor comments: Cloning site sequence is TCAGATCC ATG...ING2...TAGTA GAATTC TGCA GATATC.
How to cite: pFLAG-ING2 was a gift from Curtis Harris (Addgene plasmid # 13295 ; http://n2t.net/addgene:13295 ; RRID:Addgene_13295)
